Addgene plasmid #101242: pSin wPGK-Cre
Purpose: low-efficiency Cre used to turn on dio YFP/ PSD95-mCherry/ Teal-gephyrin expression
Depositing lab: Elly Nedivi. Depositing organization: Massachusetts Institute of Technology. Publication: Inhibitory Synapses Are Repeatedly Assembled and Removed at Persistent Sites In Vivo. Villa KL, Berry KP, Subramanian J, Cha JW, Oh WC, Kwon HB, Kubota Y, So PT, Nedivi E. Neuron. 2016 Feb 3. pii: S0896-6273(16)00011-8. doi: 10.1016/j.neuron.2016.01.010. PubMed 26853302.
Backbone
  Vector backbone: SIN-W-PGK
  Backbone manufacturer: http://online.liebertpub.com/doi/pdf/10.1089/10430340050016256
  Backbone size w/o insert (bp): 9052
  Total vector size (bp): 10096
  Vector type: Lentiviral
Growth in bacteria
  Bacterial resistance: Ampicillin, 100 μg/mL
  Growth temperature: 37°C
  Growth strain: NEB Stable
  Copy number: Unknown
Gene/Insert
  Gene/Insert name: Cre recombinase
  Insert size (bp): 1044
  Mutation: see attached file
Terms and licenses: Academic/Nonprofit Terms; Industry Terms: Not Available to Industry
How to cite: pSin wPGK-Cre was a gift from Elly Nedivi (Addgene plasmid # 101242 ; http://n2t.net/addgene:101242 ; RRID:Addgene_101242)
