[The description below was written by a language model from this plasmid's Addgene catalogue record and the feature table of its GenBank file.]
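Description:
pSin wPGK-Cre is a self-inactivating HIV-1-based lentiviral transfer plasmid built on the SIN-W-PGK backbone and carrying Cre recombinase as its payload. It is propagated in E. coli through a high-copy ColE1/pUC-type origin with ampicillin selection (beta-lactamase under its own promoter). The backbone also contains an SV40 promoter/origin region, an SV40 small t intron and an SV40 polyadenylation signal outside the viral unit.

The annotated lentiviral elements are a full HIV-1 LTR, the Psi packaging signal, the Rev response element for Rev-dependent nuclear export of the genomic RNA, a cPPT/CTS, the mouse PGK promoter, a WPRE that enhances transcript stability and expression, and a U3-deleted LTR that inactivates LTR-driven transcription after integration. Several of these are annotated on the complementary strand, so the viral cassette appears to be drawn in reverse orientation in the held sequence. The Cre coding sequence itself is not annotated in the feature table. The roughly 1 kb unannotated interval between the WPRE and the cPPT region, which carries an SV40 nuclear localization signal at one end, is consistent with an NLS-tagged Cre. The catalogue lists the insert at about 1 kb and mentions a mutation that is detailed only in an attached file not shown here. The catalogue total size (10,096 bp) also differs slightly from the held sequence (10,044 bp).

According to the record, the plasmid serves as a low-efficiency Cre source for switching on Cre-dependent (DIO, double-floxed inverted) constructs encoding YFP, PSD95-mCherry and Teal-gephyrin. That combination labels cell morphology together with excitatory and inhibitory postsynaptic sites for in vivo imaging of synapse dynamics.
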