LOCUS       Exported 10044 bp ds-DNA circular SYN 12-MAY-2021
DEFINITION  low-efficiency Cre used to turn on dio YFP/ PSD95-mCherry/
            Teal-gephyrin expression.
ACCESSION   .
VERSION     .
KEYWORDS    pSin wPGK-Cre
SOURCE      synthetic DNA construct
  ORGANISM  synthetic DNA construct
REFERENCE   1 (bases 1 to 10044)
  AUTHORS   Villa KL, Berry KP, Subramanian J, Cha JW, Oh WC, Kwon HB, Kubota Y,
            So PT, Nedivi E
  TITLE     Inhibitory Synapses Are Repeatedly Assembled and Removed at
            Persistent Sites In Vivo.
  JOURNAL   Neuron. 2016 Feb 3. pii: S0896-6273(16)00011-8. doi:
            10.1016/j.neuron.2016.01.010.
  PUBMED    26853302
REFERENCE   2 (bases 1 to 10044)
  AUTHORS   .
  TITLE     Direct Submission
  JOURNAL   Exported May 12, 2021 from SnapGene Server 1.1.58
            http://www.snapgene.com
FEATURES             Location/Qualifiers
     source          1..10044
                     /organism="synthetic DNA construct"
                     /mol_type="other DNA"
     promoter        complement(3..502)
                     /label=PGK promoter
                     /note="mouse phosphoglycerate kinase 1 promoter"
     primer_bind     complement(51..70)
                     /label=mPGK-F
                     /note="Mouse PGK promoter, forward primer"
     primer_bind     444..467
                     /label=MSCV-rev
                     /note="Murine stem cell virus, reverse primer"
     CDS             complement(801..845)
                     /codon_start=1
                     /product="antigenic peptide corresponding to amino acids
                     655 to 669 of the HIV envelope protein gp41 (Lutje Hulsik
                     et al., 2013)"
                     /label=gp41 peptide
                     /note="recognized by the 2H10 single-chain llama nanobody"
                     /translation="KNEQELLELDKWASL"
     misc_feature    1030..1263
                     /label=RRE
                     /note="The Rev response element (RRE) of HIV-1 allows for
                     Rev-dependent mRNA export from the nucleus to the
                     cytoplasm."
     misc_feature    1756..1881
                     /label=HIV-1 Psi
                     /note="packaging signal of human immunodeficiency virus
                     type 1"
     LTR             1928..2561
                     /label=3' LTR
                     /note="3' long terminal repeat (LTR) from HIV-1"
     polyA_signal    2729..2863
                     /label=SV40 poly(A) signal
                     /note="SV40 polyadenylation signal"
     primer_bind     complement(2753..2772)
                     /label=EBV-rev
                     /note="SV40 polyA terminator, reverse primer"
     primer_bind     2807..2826
                     /label=SV40pA-R
                     /note="SV40 polyA, reverse primer"
     CDS             complement(3288..3308)
                     /codon_start=1
                     /product="nuclear localization signal of SV40 (simian virus
                     40) large T antigen"
                     /label=SV40 NLS
                     /translation="PKKKRKV"
     intron          3438..3503
                     /label=small t intron
                     /note="SV40 (simian virus 40) small t antigen intron"
     promoter        complement(4637..4966)
                     /label=SV40 promoter
                     /note="SV40 enhancer and early promoter"
     rep_origin      4651..4786
                     /label=SV40 ori
                     /note="SV40 origin of replication"
     primer_bind     complement(4705..4724)
                     /label=SV40pro-F
                     /note="SV40 promoter/origin, forward primer"
     primer_bind     4951..4971
                     /label=pBABE 3'
                     /note="SV40 enhancer, reverse primer for pBABE vectors"
     primer_bind     complement(5041..5058)
                     /label=L4440
                     /note="L4440 vector, forward primer"
     rep_origin      complement(5212..5800)
                     /direction=LEFT
                     /label=ori
                     /note="high-copy-number ColE1/pMB1/pBR322/pUC origin of
                     replication"
     primer_bind     complement(5292..5311)
                     /label=pBR322ori-F
                     /note="pBR322 origin, forward primer"
     CDS             complement(5971..6831)
                     /codon_start=1
                     /gene="bla"
                     /product="beta-lactamase"
                     /label=AmpR
                     /note="confers resistance to ampicillin, carbenicillin, and
                     related antibiotics"
                     /translation="MSIQHFRVALIPFFAAFCLPVFAHPETLVKVKDAEDQLGARVGYI
                     ELDLNSGKILESFRPEERFPMMSTFKVLLCGAVLSRIDAGQEQLGRRIHYSQNDLVEYS
                     PVTEKHLTDGMTVRELCSAAITMSDNTAANLLLTTIGGPKELTAFLHNMGDHVTRLDRW
                     EPELNEAIPNDERDTTMPVAMATTLRKLLTGELLTLASRQQLIDWMEADKVAGPLLRSA
                     LPAGWFIADKSGAGERGSRGIIAALGPDGKPSRIVVIYTTGSQATMDERNRQIAEIGAS
                     LIKHW"
     primer_bind     6594..6613
                     /label=Amp-R
                     /note="Ampicillin resistance gene, reverse primer"
     promoter        complement(6832..6936)
                     /gene="bla"
                     /label=AmpR promoter
     primer_bind     7004..7022
                     /label=pBRforEco
                     /note="pBR322 vectors, upsteam of EcoRI site, forward
                     primer"
     primer_bind     complement(7060..7082)
                     /label=pGEX 3'
                     /note="pGEX vectors, reverse primer"
     primer_bind     7182..7201
                     /label=pRS-marker
                     /note="pRS vectors, use to sequence yeast selectable
                     marker"
     primer_bind     7415..7434
                     /label=pBRrevBam
                     /note="pBR322 vectors, tet region, downstream of BamHI,
                     reverse primer"
     promoter        7724..7742
                     /label=SP6 promoter
                     /note="promoter for bacteriophage SP6 RNA polymerase"
     primer_bind     7724..7741
                     /label=SP6
                     /note="SP6 promoter, forward primer"
     LTR             7767..8000
                     /label=3' LTR (Delta-U3)
                     /note="self-inactivating 3' long terminal repeat (LTR) from
                     HIV-1"
     misc_feature    8089..8677
                     /label=WPRE
                     /note="woodchuck hepatitis virus posttranscriptional
                     regulatory element"
     CDS             8195..8206
                     /codon_start=1
                     /product="Factor Xa recognition and cleavage site"
                     /label=Factor Xa site
                     /translation="IEGR"
     primer_bind     8604..8624
                     /label=WPRE-R
                     /note="WPRE, reverse primer"
     primer_bind     8690..8706
                     /label=pBluescriptKS
                     /note="For pBluescript vector"
     primer_bind     8691..8707
                     /label=KS primer
                     /note="common sequencing primer, one of multiple similar
                     variants"
     CDS             complement(9764..9784)
                     /codon_start=1
                     /product="nuclear localization signal of SV40 (simian virus
                     40) large T antigen"
                     /label=SV40 NLS
                     /translation="PKKKRKV"
     misc_feature    9853..9970
                     /label=cPPT/CTS
                     /note="central polypurine tract and central termination
                     sequence of HIV-1"
ORIGIN
        1 gtcgaaaggc ccggagatga ggaagaggag aacagcgcgg cagacgtgcg cttttgaagc
       61 gtgcagaatg ccgggcctcc ggaggacctt cgggcgcccg ccccgcccct gagcccgccc
      121 ctgagcccgc ccccggaccc accccttccc agcctctgag cccagaaagc gaaggagcaa
      181 agctgctatt ggccgctgcc ccaaaggcct acccgcttcc attgctcagc ggtgctgtcc
      241 atctgcacga gactagtgag acgtgctact tccatttgtc acgtcctgca cgacgcgagc
      301 tgcggggcgg gggggaactt cctgactagg ggaggagtag aaggtggcgc gaaggggcca
      361 ccaaagaacg gagccggttg gcgcctaccg gtggatgtgg aatgtgtgcg aggccagagg
      421 ccacttgtgt agcgccaagt gcccagcggg gctgctaaag cgcatgctcc agactgcctt
      481 gggaaaagcg cctcccctac ccggtagaat agatccgatg gtcgaggcta gtctcgtgat
      541 cgataccgtc gagatccgtt cactaatcga atggatctgt ctctgtctct ctctccacct
      601 tcttcttcta ttccttcggg cctgtcgggt cccctcgggg ttgggaggtg ggtctgaaac
      661 gataatggtg aatatccctg cctaactcta ttcactatag aaagtacagc aaaaactatt
      721 cttaaaccta ccaagcctcc tactatcatt atgaataatt ttatatacca cagccaattt
      781 gttatgttaa accaattcca caaacttgcc catttatcta attccaataa ttcttgttca
      841 ttcttttctt gctggttttg cgattcttca attaaggagt gtattaagct tgtgtaattg
      901 ttaatttctc tgtcccactc catccaggtc gtgtgattcc aaatctgttc cagagattta
      961 ttactccaac tagcattcca aggcacagca gtggtgcaaa tgagttttcc agagcaaccc
     1021 caaatcccca ggagctgttg atcctttagg tatctttcca cagccaggat tcttgcctgg
     1081 agctgcttga tgccccagac tgtgagttgc aacagatgct gttgcgcctc aatagccctc
     1141 agcaaattgt tctgctgctg cactatacca gacaataatt gtctggcctg taccgtcagc
     1201 gtcattgacg ctgcgcccat agtgcttcct gctgctccca agaacccaag gaacaaagct
     1261 cctattccca ctgctctttt ttctctctgc accactcttc tctttgcctt ggtgggtgct
     1321 actcctaatg gttcaatttt tactacttta tatttatata attcacttct ccaattgtcc
     1381 ctcatatctc ctcctccagg tctgaagatc agcggccgct tgctgtgcgg tggtcttact
     1441 tttgttttgc tcttcctcta tcttgtctaa agcttccttg gtgtctttta tctctatcct
     1501 ttgatgcaca caatagaggg ttgctactgt attatataat gatctaagtt cttctgatcc
     1561 tgtctgaagg gatggttgta gctgtcccag tatttgtcta cagccttctg atgtttctaa
     1621 caggccagga ttaactgcga atcgttctag ctccctgctt gcccatacta tatgttttaa
     1681 tttatatttt ttctttcccc ctggccttaa ccgaattttt tcccatcgcg atctaattct
     1741 cccccgctta atactgacgc tctcgcaccc atctctctcc ttctagcctc cgctagtcaa
     1801 aatttttggc gtactcacca gtcgccgccc ctcgcctctt gccgtgcgcg cttcagcaag
     1861 ccgagtcctg cgtcgagaga gctcctctgg tttccctttc gctttcaagt ccctgttcgg
     1921 gcgccactgc tagagatttt ccacactgac taaaagggtc tgagggatct ctagttacca
     1981 gagtcacaca acagacgggc acacactact tgaagcactc aaggcaagct ttattgaggc
     2041 ttaagcagtg ggttccctag ttagccagag agctcccagg ctcagatctg gtctaaccag
     2101 agagacccag tacaggcaaa aagcagctgc ttatatgcag gatctgaggg ctcgccactc
     2161 cccagtcccg cccaggccac gcctccctgg aaagtcccca gcggaaagtc ccttgtagca
     2221 agctcgatat cagcagttct tgaagtactc cggatgcagc tctcgggcca cgtgatgaaa
     2281 tgctaggcgg ctgtcaaacc tccactctaa cacttctctc tccgggtcat ccatcccatg
     2341 caggctcaca gggtgtaaca agctggtgtt ctctccttta ttggcctctt ctaccttatc
     2401 tggctcaact ggtactagct tgtagcacca tccaaaggtc agtggatatc tgacccctgg
     2461 ccctggtgtg tagttctgct aatcagggaa gtagccttgt gtgtggtaga tccacagatc
     2521 aaggatatct tgtcttcttt gggagtgaat tagcccttcc aactactaag tttgtagtac
     2581 atatttaaca aatacaattt ctttaaaatg aaaataattc agaggaatca caggtttaga
     2641 gtaaatgaaa ccacaggtaa ttggcagtgg taatagggta tggggtggga agtttgggat
     2701 gattttggtt agcttgagtt atccagttga tccagacatg ataagataca ttgatgagtt
     2761 tggacaaacc acaactagaa tgcagtgaaa aaaatgcttt atttgtgaaa tttgtgatgc
     2821 tattgcttta tttgtaacca ttataagctg caataaacaa gttaacaaca acaattgcat
     2881 tcattttatg tttcaggttc agggggaggt gtgggaggtt ttttaaagca agtaaaacct
     2941 ctacaaatgt ggtatggctg attatgatct ctagtcaagg cactatacat caaatattcc
     3001 ttattaaccc ctttacaaat taaaaagcta aaggtacaca atttttgagc atagttatta
     3061 atagcagaca ctctatgcct gtgtggagta agaaaaaaca gtatgttatg attataactg
     3121 ttatgcctac ttataaaggt tacagaatat ttttccataa ttttcttgta tagcagtgca
     3181 gctttttcct ttgtggtgta aatagcaaag caagcaagag ttctattact aaacacagca
     3241 tgactcaaaa aacttagcaa ttctgaagga aagtccttgg ggtcttctac ctttctcttc
     3301 ttttttggag gagtagaatg ttgagagtca gcagtagcct catcatcact agatggcatt
     3361 tcttctgagc aaaacaggtt ttcctcatta aaggcattcc accactgctc ccattcatca
     3421 gttccatagg ttggaatcta aaatacacaa acaattagaa tcagtagttt aacacattat
     3481 acacttaaaa attttatatt taccttagag ctttaaatct ctgtaggtag tttgtccaat
     3541 tatgtcacac cacagaagta aggttccttc acaaagatcc ggggcccact cataaatcca
     3601 gttgccgcca cggtagccaa tcaccgtatc gtataaatca tcgtcggtac gttcggcatc
     3661 gctcatcaca atacgtgcct ggacgtcgag gatttcgcgt gggtcaatgc cgcgccagat
     3721 ccacatcaga cggttaatca tgcgatacca gtgagggatg gttttaccat caagggccga
     3781 ctgcacaggc ggttgtgcgc cgtgattaaa gcggcggact agcgtcgagg tttcaggatg
     3841 tttaaagcgg ggtttgaaca gggtttcgct caggtttgcc tgtgtcatgg atgcagcctc
     3901 cagaatactt actggaaact attgtaaccc gcctgaagtt aaaaagaaca acgcccggca
     3961 gtgccaggcg ttgaaaagat tagcgaccgg agattggcgg gacgaatacg acgcccatat
     4021 cccacggctg ttcaatccag gtatcttgcg ggatatcaac aacatagtca tcaaccagcg
     4081 gacgaccagc cggttttgcg aagatggtga caaagtgcgc ttttggatac atttcacgaa
     4141 tcgcaaccgc agtaccaccg gtatccacca ggtcatcaat aacgatgaag ccttcgccat
     4201 cgccttctgc gcgtttcagc actttaagct cgcgctggtt gtcgtgatcg tagctggaaa
     4261 tacaaacggt atcgacatga cgaataccca gttcacgcgc cagtaacgca cccggtacag
     4321 accgccacgg cttacggcaa taatgccttt ccattgttca gaaggcatca gtcggcttgc
     4381 gagtttacgt gcatggatct gcaacatgtc ccaggtgacg atgtattttt cgctcatgtg
     4441 aagtgtccca gcctgtttat ctacggctta aaaagtgttc gaggggaaaa taggttgcgc
     4501 gagattatag agatctggcg cactaaaaac cagtatttca catgagtccg cgtcttttta
     4561 cgcactgcct ctccctgacg cgggataaag tggtattctc aaacatatct cgcaagcctg
     4621 tcttgtgtcc aagctttttg caaaagccta ggcctccaaa aaagcctcct cactacttct
     4681 ggaatagctc agaggccgag gcggcctcgg cctctgcata aataaaaaaa attagtcagc
     4741 catggggcgg agaatgggcg gaactgggcg gagttagggg cgggatgggc ggagttaggg
     4801 gcgggactat ggttgctgac taattgagat gcatgctttg catacttctg cctgctgggg
     4861 agcctgggga ctttccacac ctggttgctg actaattgag atgcatgctt tgcatacttc
     4921 tgcctgctgg ggagcctggg gactttccac accctaactg acacacattc cacagctgca
     4981 ttaatgaatc ggccaacgcg cggggagagg cggtttgcgt attgggcgct cttccgcttc
     5041 ctcgctcact gactcgctgc gctcggtcgt tcggctgcgg cgagcggtat cagctcactc
     5101 aaaggcggta atacggttat ccacagaatc aggggataac gcaggaaaga acatgtgagc
     5161 aaaaggccag caaaaggcca ggaaccgtaa aaaggccgcg ttgctggcgt ttttccatag
     5221 gctccgcccc cctgacgagc atcacaaaaa tcgacgctca agtcagaggt ggcgaaaccc
     5281 gacaggacta taaagatacc aggcgtttcc ccctggaagc tccctcgtgc gctctcctgt
     5341 tccgaccctg ccgcttaccg gatacctgtc cgcctttctc ccttcgggaa gcgtggcgct
     5401 ttctcatagc tcacgctgta ggtatctcag ttcggtgtag gtcgttcgct ccaagctggg
     5461 ctgtgtgcac gaaccccccg ttcagcccga ccgctgcgcc ttatccggta actatcgtct
     5521 tgagtccaac ccggtaagac acgacttatc gccactggca gcagccactg gtaacaggat
     5581 tagcagagcg aggtatgtag gcggtgctac agagttcttg aagtggtggc ctaactacgg
     5641 ctacactaga agaacagtat ttggtatctg cgctctgctg aagccagtta ccttcggaaa
     5701 aagagttggt agctcttgat ccggcaaaca aaccaccgct ggtagcggtg gtttttttgt
     5761 ttgcaagcag cagattacgc gcagaaaaaa aggatctcaa gaagatcctt tgatcttttc
     5821 tacggggtct gacgctcagt ggaacgaaaa ctcacgttaa gggattttgg tcatgagatt
     5881 atcaaaaagg atcttcacct agatcctttt aaattaaaaa tgaagtttta aatcaatcta
     5941 aagtatatat gagtaaactt ggtctgacag ttaccaatgc ttaatcagtg aggcacctat
     6001 ctcagcgatc tgtctatttc gttcatccat agttgcctga ctccccgtcg tgtagataac
     6061 tacgatacgg gagggcttac catctggccc cagtgctgca atgataccgc gagacccacg
     6121 ctcaccggct ccagatttat cagcaataaa ccagccagcc ggaagggccg agcgcagaag
     6181 tggtcctgca actttatccg cctccatcca gtctattaat tgttgccggg aagctagagt
     6241 aagtagttcg ccagttaata gtttgcgcaa cgttgttgcc attgctacag gcatcgtggt
     6301 gtcacgctcg tcgtttggta tggcttcatt cagctccggt tcccaacgat caaggcgagt
     6361 tacatgatcc cccatgttgt gcaaaaaagc ggttagctcc ttcggtcctc cgatcgttgt
     6421 cagaagtaag ttggccgcag tgttatcact catggttatg gcagcactgc ataattctct
     6481 tactgtcatg ccatccgtaa gatgcttttc tgtgactggt gagtactcaa ccaagtcatt
     6541 ctgagaatag tgtatgcggc gaccgagttg ctcttgcccg gcgtcaatac gggataatac
     6601 cgcgccacat agcagaactt taaaagtgct catcattgga aaacgttctt cggggcgaaa
     6661 actctcaagg atcttaccgc tgttgagatc cagttcgatg taacccactc gtgcacccaa
     6721 ctgatcttca gcatctttta ctttcaccag cgtttctggg tgagcaaaaa caggaaggca
     6781 aaatgccgca aaaaagggaa taagggcgac acggaaatgt tgaatactca tactcttcct
     6841 ttttcaatat tattgaagca tttatcaggg ttattgtctc atgagcggat acatatttga
     6901 atgtatttag aaaaataaac aaataggggt tccgcgcaca tttccccgaa aagtgccacc
     6961 tgacgtctaa gaaaccatta ttatcatgac attaacctat aaaaataggc gtatcacgag
     7021 gccctttcgt ctcgcgcgtt tcggtgatga cggtgaaaac ctctgacaca tgcagctccc
     7081 ggagacggtc acagcttgtc tgtaagcgga tgccgggagc agacaagccc gtcagggcgc
     7141 gtcagcgggt gttggcgggt gtcggggctg gcttaactat gcggcatcag agcagattgt
     7201 actgagagtg caccattcga cgctctccct tatgcgactc ctgcattagg aagcagccca
     7261 gtagtaggtt gaggccgttg agcaccgccg ccgcaaggaa tggtgcatgc aaggagatgg
     7321 cgcccaacag tcccccggcc acggggcctg ccaccatacc cacgccgaaa caagcgctca
     7381 tgagcccgaa gtggcgagcc cgatcttccc catcggtgat gtcggcgata taggcgccag
     7441 caaccgcacc tgtggcgccg gtgatgccgg ccacgatgcg tccggcgtag aggatctggc
     7501 tagcgatgac cctgctgatt ggttcgctga ccatttccgg gtgcgggacg gcgttaccag
     7561 aaactcagaa ggttcgtcca accaaaccga ctctgacggc agtttacgag agagatgata
     7621 gggtctgctt cagtaagcca gatgctacac aattaggctt gtacatattg tcgttagaac
     7681 gcggctacaa ttaatacata accttatgta tcatacacat acgatttagg tgacactata
     7741 gaatacacgg aattaattct agatgctgct agagattttc cacactgact aaaagggtct
     7801 gagggatctc tagttaccag agtcacacaa cagacgggca cacactactt gaagcactca
     7861 aggcaagctt tattgaggct taagcagtgg gttccctagt tagccagaga gctcccaggc
     7921 tcagatctgg tctaaccaga gagacccagt acaagcaaaa agcagatctt gtcttcgttg
     7981 ggagtgaatt agcccttcca gtcccccctt ttcttttaaa aagtggctaa gatctacagc
     8041 tgccttgtaa gtcattggtc ttaaaggtac cgagctcgaa ttcccgatgc ggggaggcgg
     8101 cccaaaggga gatccgactc gtctgagggc gaaggcgaag acgcggaaga ggccgcagag
     8161 ccggcagcag gccgcgggaa ggaaggtccg ctggattgag ggccgaaggg acgtagcaga
     8221 aggacgtccc gcgcagaatc caggtggcaa cacaggcgag cagccatgga aaggacgtca
     8281 gcttccccga caacaccacg gaattgtcag tgcccaacag ccgagcccct gtccagcagc
     8341 gggcaaggca ggcggcgatg agttccgccg tggcaatagg gagggggaaa gcgaaagtcc
     8401 cggaaaggag ctgacaggtg gtggcaatgc cccaaccagt gggggttgcg tcagcaaaca
     8461 cagtgcacac cacgccacgt tgcctgacaa cgggccacaa ctcctcataa agagacagca
     8521 accaggattt atacaaggag gagaaaatga aagccatacg ggaagcaata gcatgataca
     8581 aaggcattaa agcagcgtat ccacatagcg taaaaggagc aacatagtta agaataccag
     8641 tcaatctttc acaaattttg taatccagag gttgattatc ggaattccct cgaggtcgac
     8701 ggtatcgata agcttgatct agtggatccc cccgcgttaa tggctaatcg ccatcttcca
     8761 gcaggcgcac cattgcccct gtttcactat ccaggttacg gatatagttc atgacaatat
     8821 ttacattggt ccagccacca gcttgcatga tctccggtat tgaaactcca gcgcgggcca
     8881 tatctcgcgc ggctccgaca cgggcactgt gtccagacca ggccaggtat ctctgaccag
     8941 agtcatcctt agcgccgtaa atcaatcgat gagttgcttc aaaaatccct tccagggcgc
     9001 gagttgatag ctggctggtg gcagatggcg cggcaacacc attttttctg acccggcaaa
     9061 acaggtagtt attcggatca tcagctacac cagagacgga aatccatcgc tcgaccagtt
     9121 tagttacccc caggctaagt gccttctcta cacctgcggt gctaaccagc gttttcgttc
     9181 tgccaatatg gattaacatt ctcccaccgt cagtacgtga gatatcttta accctgatcc
     9241 tggcaatttc ggctatacgt aacagggtgt tataagcaat ccccagaaat gccagattac
     9301 gtatatcctg gcagcgatcg ctattttcca tgagtgaacg aacctggtcg aaatcagtgc
     9361 gttcgaacgc tagagcctgt tttgcacgtt caccggcatc aacgttttct tttcggatcc
     9421 gccgcataac cagtgaaaca gcattgctgt cacttggtcg tggcagcccg gaccgacgat
     9481 gaagcatgtt tagctggccc aaatgttgct ggatagtttt tactgccaga ccgcgcgcct
     9541 gaagatatag aagataatcg cgaacatctt caggttctgc gggaaaccat ttccggttat
     9601 tcaacttgca ccatgccgcc cacgaccggc aaacggacag aagcattttc caggtatgct
     9661 cagaaaacgc ctggcgatcc ctgaacatgt ccatcaggtt cttgcgaacc tcatcactcg
     9721 ttgcatcgac cggtaatgca ggcaaatttt ggtgtgacct gcataccttt ctcttcttct
     9781 taggtgtcat acctaagctg ggctgcagcc cgatccccaa agtggatctc tgctgtccct
     9841 gtaataaacc cgaaaatttt gaatttttgt aatttgtttt tgtaattctt tagtttgtat
     9901 gtctgttgct attatgtcta ctattctttc ccctgcactg taccccccaa tccccccttt
     9961 tcttttaaaa ttgtggatga atactgccat ttgtagatcc actagtaacg gccgccagtg
    10021 tgctggaatt cggcttgcaa gctt
//
